Addgene plasmid #140853: pBz173_CsoS2_N2_GFP
Purpose: His-tagged second N-peptide of NTD fused to Superfolder GFP ([N2]-GFP) used for BLI, pET-14b backbone
Depositing lab: David Savage. Depositing organization: University of California, Berkeley. Publication: Multivalent interactions between CsoS2 and Rubisco mediate alpha-carboxysome formation. Oltrogge LM, Chaijarasphong T, Chen AW, Bolin ER, Marqusee S, Savage DF. Nat Struct Mol Biol. 2020 Mar;27(3):281-287. doi: 10.1038/s41594-020-0387-7. Epub 2020 Mar 2. PubMed 32123388.
Backbone
  Vector backbone: pET-14b
  Backbone manufacturer: Novagen
  Backbone size w/o insert (bp): 4614
  Total vector size (bp): 5832
  Modifications to backbone: elimination of built-in His-tag and thrombin recognition site; introduction of BsaI sites for Golden Gate assembly
  Vector type: Bacterial Expression
Growth in bacteria
  Bacterial resistance: Ampicillin, 100 μg/mL
  Growth temperature: 37°C
  Growth strain: DH5alpha
  Copy number: High Copy
Gene/Insert
  Gene/Insert name: CsoS2 NTD repeat 2 fused to GFP (alt name: [N2]-GFP)
  Insert size (bp): 1224
  Promoter: T7
  Tag / fusion protein: Hexahistidine tag (N terminal on insert); Superfolder GFP (C terminal on insert); Strep-Tag II (C terminal on insert)
  Cloning method: Restriction Enzyme; 5′ cloning site BsaI (destroyed during cloning); 3′ cloning site BsaI (destroyed during cloning)
  Sequencing primers: 5′ T7 forward; 3′ T7 reverse
Terms and licenses: Academic/Nonprofit Terms; Industry Terms: Not Available to Industry
How to cite: pBz173_CsoS2_N2_GFP was a gift from David Savage (Addgene plasmid # 140853 ; http://n2t.net/addgene:140853 ; RRID:Addgene_140853)
