[The description below was written by a language model from this plasmid's Addgene catalogue record and pLannotate feature annotations shown in this document.]
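Description:
pBz173_CsoS2_N2_GFP is a bacterial expression plasmid built on a modified Novagen pET-14b backbone, in which the vector's own His-tag and thrombin site were removed and BsaI sites were introduced so that inserts could be added by Golden Gate assembly (the sites are destroyed in the finished construct). It replicates in E. coli from a ColE1/pMB1-type origin and retains the pBR322-derived bom and rop elements. The catalogue lists it as high copy, although rop normally moderates copy number. Selection is by ampicillin through the TEM beta-lactamase gene and its own promoter. The two tetracycline-resistance fragments and the tet promoter flanking the expression cassette are remnants of the interrupted pBR322 tet gene and are not expected to confer resistance.

The payload is a T7 promoter, T7 gene 10 ribosome binding site and T7 terminator cassette driving a fusion protein. This fusion consists of an N-terminal hexahistidine tag, a fragment of CsoS2 from Halothiobacillus neapolitanus described as the second N-peptide repeat of the N-terminal domain, then superfolder GFP and a C-terminal Strep-tag II. Both the depositor and sequencing-derived feature tables agree on this layout, but neither annotates the short His and Strep tags. A short hit to a T7 gene 10B-derived solubility tag lies just upstream of the terminator. It may be only residual vector sequence, but the record does not say. Expression requires a host that supplies T7 RNA polymerase.

CsoS2 is the scaffolding protein essential for alpha-carboxysome assembly. The purified [N2]-GFP protein was used in biolayer interferometry (BLI) measurements, within a study of multivalent CsoS2–Rubisco interactions.
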