Features (pLannotate 1.2.2; 15 found; start..end, strand, type, name):
    104..208     +  promoter       AmpR promoter: bla
    209..1066    +  CDS            bla: BLAT_ECOLX - Experimental evidence at protein level: Swiss-Prot protein existence level 1. TEM-type are the most prevalent beta-lactamases in enterobacteria; they hydrolyze the beta-lactam bond in susceptible beta-lactam antibiotics, thus conferring resistance to penicillins and cephalosporins. TEM-3 and TEM-4 are capable of hydrolyzing cefotaxime and ceftazidime. TEM-5 is capable of hydrolyzing ceftazidime. TEM-6 is capable of hydrolyzing ceftazidime and aztreonam. TEM-8/CAZ-2, TEM- 16/CAZ-7 and TEM-24/CAZ-6 are markedly active against ceftazidime. IRT- 4 shows resistance to beta-lactamase in
   1240..1828    +  rep_origin     ori: high-copy-number ColE1/pMB1/pBR322/pUC origin of replication
   2014..2153    -  misc_feature   bom: basis of mobility region from pBR322
   2255..2446    -  CDS            rop: Rop protein, which maintains plasmids at low copy number; rop
   2463..2843    +  CDS            YPB1_ECOLX: Protein predicted: Swiss-Prot protein existence level 4. From Escherichia coli.
   3085..3985    -  CDS            TcR (fragment): tetracycline efflux protein; tet; confers resistance to tetracycline
   4007..4025    +  promoter       T7 promoter: promoter for bacteriophage T7 RNA polymerase
   4057..4079    +  RBS            RBS: efficient ribosome binding site from bacteriophage T7 gene 10 (Olins and Rangwala, 1989)
   4110..4538    +  CDS            csoS2 (fragment): CSOS2_HALNC - Experimental evidence at protein level: Swiss-Prot protein existence level 1. Unlike beta-carboxysomes, alpha-carboxysomes (Cb) can form without cargo protein. CsoS2 is essential for Cb formation and is also capable of targeting foreign proteins to the Cb. The Cb shell assembles with the aid of CsoS2; CsoS1A, CsoS1B and CsoS1C form the majority of the shell while CsoS4A and CsoS4B form vertices. CsoS1D forms pseudohexamers that probably control metabolite flux into and out of the shell. From Halothiobacillus neapolitanus (strain ATCC 23641 / c2) (Thiobacillus neapolitanus).
   4572..5282    +  CDS            Superfolder GFP: Superfolder GFP is a basic (constitutively fluorescent) green fluorescent protein published in 2005, derived from Aequorea victoria. It is reported to be a very rapidly-maturing weak dimer.
   5325..5374    +  CDS            SET1 (fragment): solubility-enhancement tag derived from T7 phage gene 10B
   5382..5429    +  terminator     T7 terminator: transcription terminator for bacteriophage T7 RNA polymerase
   5455..5747    -  CDS            TcR (fragment): tetracycline efflux protein; tet; confers resistance to tetracycline
   5795..5823    -  promoter       tet promoter: E. coli promoter for tetracycline efflux protein gene
>Addgene plasmid #140853 | pBz173_CsoS2_N2_GFP | depositor full sequence | sequence record 273764 | pBz173_CsoS2_N2_GFP sequence 5832 bps
TTCTTGAAGACGAAAGGGCCTCGTGATACGCCTATTTTTATAGGTTAATGTCATGATAATAATGGTTTCT
TAGACGTCAGGTGGCACTTTTCGGGGAAATGTGCGCGGAACCCCTATTTGTTTATTTTTCTAAATACATT
CAAATATGTATCCGCTCATGAGACAATAACCCTGATAAATGCTTCAATAATATTGAAAAAGGAAGAGTAT
GAGTATTCAACATTTCCGTGTCGCCCTTATTCCCTTTTTTGCGGCATTTTGCCTTCCTGTTTTTGCTCAC
CCAGAAACGCTGGTGAAAGTAAAAGATGCTGAAGATCAGTTGGGTGCACGAGTGGGTTACATCGAACTGG
ATCTCAACAGCGGTAAGATCCTTGAGAGTTTTCGCCCCGAAGAACGTTTTCCAATGATGAGCACTTTTAA
AGTTCTGCTATGTGGCGCGGTATTATCCCGTGTTGACGCCGGGCAAGAGCAACTCGGTCGCCGCATACAC
TATTCTCAGAATGACTTGGTTGAGTACTCACCAGTCACAGAAAAGCATCTTACGGATGGCATGACAGTAA
GAGAATTATGCAGTGCTGCCATAACCATGAGTGATAACACTGCGGCCAACTTACTTCTGACAACGATCGG
AGGACCGAAGGAGCTAACCGCTTTTTTGCACAACATGGGGGATCATGTAACTCGCCTTGATCGTTGGGAA
CCGGAGCTGAATGAAGCCATACCAAACGACGAGCGTGACACCACGATGCCTGCAGCAATGGCAACAACGT
TGCGCAAACTATTAACTGGCGAACTACTTACTCTAGCTTCCCGGCAACAATTAATAGACTGGATGGAGGC
GGATAAAGTTGCAGGACCACTTCTGCGCTCGGCCCTTCCGGCTGGCTGGTTTATTGCTGATAAATCTGGA
GCCGGTGAGCGTGGCTCTCGCGGTATCATTGCAGCACTGGGGCCAGATGGTAAGCCCTCCCGTATCGTAG
TTATCTACACGACGGGGAGTCAGGCAACTATGGATGAACGAAATAGACAGATCGCTGAGATAGGTGCCTC
ACTGATTAAGCATTGGTAACTGTCAGACCAAGTTTACTCATATATACTTTAGATTGATTTAAAACTTCAT
TTTTAATTTAAAAGGATCTAGGTGAAGATCCTTTTTGATAATCTCATGACCAAAATCCCTTAACGTGAGT
TTTCGTTCCACTGAGCGTCAGACCCCGTAGAAAAGATCAAAGGATCTTCTTGAGATCCTTTTTTTCTGCG
CGTAATCTGCTGCTTGCAAACAAAAAAACCACCGCTACCAGCGGTGGTTTGTTTGCCGGATCAAGAGCTA
CCAACTCTTTTTCCGAAGGTAACTGGCTTCAGCAGAGCGCAGATACCAAATACTGTCCTTCTAGTGTAGC
CGTAGTTAGGCCACCACTTCAAGAACTCTGTAGCACCGCCTACATACCTCGCTCTGCTAATCCTGTTACC
AGTGGCTGCTGCCAGTGGCGATAAGTCGTGTCTTACCGGGTTGGACTCAAGACGATAGTTACCGGATAAG
GCGCAGCGGTCGGGCTGAACGGGGGGTTCGTGCACACAGCCCAGCTTGGAGCGAACGACCTACACCGAAC
TGAGATACCTACAGCGTGAGCTATGAGAAAGCGCCACGCTTCCCGAAGGGAGAAAGGCGGACAGGTATCC
GGTAAGCGGCAGGGTCGGAACAGGAGAGCGCACGAGGGAGCTTCCAGGGGGAAACGCCTGGTATCTTTAT
AGTCCTGTCGGGTTTCGCCACCTCTGACTTGAGCGTCGATTTTTGTGATGCTCGTCAGGGGGGCGGAGCC
TATGGAAAAACGCCAGCAACGCGGCCTTTTTACGGTTCCTGGCCTTTTGCTGGCCTTTTGCTCACATGTT
CTTTCCTGCGTTATCCCCTGATTCTGTGGATAACCGTATTACCGCCTTTGAGTGAGCTGATACCGCTCGC
CGCAGCCGAACGACCGAGCGCAGCGAGTCAGTGAGCGAGGAAGCGGAAGAGCGCCTGATGCGGTATTTTC
TCCTTACGCATCTGTGCGGTATTTCACACCGCAATGGTGCACTCTCAGTACAATCTGCTCTGATGCCGCA
TAGTTAAGCCAGTATACACTCCGCTATCGCTACGTGACTGGGTCATGGCTGCGCCCCGACACCCGCCAAC
ACCCGCTGACGCGCCCTGACGGGCTTGTCTGCTCCCGGCATCCGCTTACAGACAAGCTGTGACCGCCTCC
GGGAGCTGCATGTGTCAGAGGTTTTCACCGTCATCACCGAAACGCGCGAGGCAGCTGCGGTAAAGCTCAT
CAGCGTGGTCGTGAAGCGATTCACAGATGTCTGCCTGTTCATCCGCGTCCAGCTCGTTGAGTTTCTCCAG
AAGCGTTAATGTCTGGCTTCTGATAAAGCGGGCCATGTTAAGGGCGGTTTTTTCCTGTTTGGTCACTGAT
GCCTCCGTGTAAGGGGGATTTCTGTTCATGGGGGTAATGATACCGATGAAACGAGAGAGGATGCTCACGA
TACGGGTTACTGATGATGAACATGCCCGGTTACTGGAACGTTGTGAGGGTAAACAACTGGCGGTATGGAT
GCGGCGGGACCAGAGAAAAATCACTCAGGGTCAATGCCAGCGCTTCGTTAATACAGATGTAGGTGTTCCA
CAGGGTAGCCAGCAGCATCCTGCGATGCAGATCCGGAACATAATGGTGCAGGGCGCTGACTTCCGCGTTT
CCAGACTTTACGAAACACGGAAACCGAAGACCATTCATGTTGTTGCTCAGGTCGCAGACGTTTTGCAGCA
GCAGTCGCTTCACGTTCGCTCGCGTATCGGTGATTCATTCTGCTAACCAGTAAGGCAACCCCGCCAGCCT
AGCCGGGTCCTCAACGACAGGAGCACGATCATGCGCACCCGTGGCCAGGACCCAACGCTGCCCGAGATGC
GCCGCGTGCGGCTGCTGGAGATGGCGGACGCGATGGATATGTTCTGCCAAGGGTTGGTTTGCGCATTCAC
AGTTCTCCGCAAGAATTGATTGGCTCCAATTCTTGGAGTGGTGAATCCGTTAGCGAGGTGCCGCCGGCTT
CCATTCAGGTCGAGGTGGCCCGGCTCCATGCACCGCGACGCAACGCGGGGAGGCAGACAAGGTATAGGGC
GGCGCCTACAATCCATGCCAACCCGTTCCATGTGCTCGCCGAGGCGGCATAAATCGCCGTGACGATCAGC
GGTCCAGTGATCGAAGTTAGGCTGGTAAGAGCCGCGAGCGATCCTTGAAGCTGTCCCTGATGGTCGTCAT
CTACCTGCCTGGACAGCATGGCCTGCAACGCGGGCATCCCGATGCCGCCGGAAGCGAGAAGAATCATAAT
GGGGAAGGCCATCCAGCCTCGCGTCGCGAACGCCAGCAAGACGTAGCCCAGCGCGTCGGCCGCCATGCCG
GCGATAATGGCCTGCTTCTCGCCGAAACGTTTGGTGGCGGGACCAGTGACGAAGGCTTGAGCGAGGGCGT
GCAAGATTCCGAATACCGCAAGCGACAGGCCGATCATCGTCGCGCTCCAGCGAAAGCGGTCCTCGCCGAA
AATGACCCAGAGCGCTGCCGGCACCTGTCCTACGAGTTGCATGATAAAGAAGACAGTCATAAGTGCGGCG
ACGATAGTCATGCCCCGCGCCCACCGGAAGGAGCTGACTGGGTTGAAGGCTCTCAAGGGCATCGGTCGAC
GCTCTCCCTTATGCGACTCCTGCATTAGGAAGCAGCCCAGTAGTAGGTTGAGGCCGTTGAGCACCGCCGC
CGCAAGGAATGGTGCATGCAAGGAGATGGCGCCCAACAGTCCCCCGGCCACGGGGCCTGCCACCATACCC
ACGCCGAAACAAGCGCTCATGAGCCCGAAGTGGCGAGCCCGATCTTCCCCATCGGTGATGTCGGCGATAT
AGGCGCCAGCAACCGCACCTGTGGCGCCGGTGATGCCGGCCACGATGCGTCCGGCGTAGAGGATCGAGAT
CTCGATCCCGCGAAATTAATACGACTCACTATAGGGACACCACAACGGTTTCCCTCTAGAAATAATTTTG
TTTAACTTTAAGAAGGAGATATACCATGTCCCACCATCATCATCATCATGCAGCTGTTTCTAATAAAACG
GCTAGCGTAAACCGTAGCACTAAACAGGCGGCATCTTCGATCAATACAAATCAGGTGCGCTCTTCTGTAA
ATGAAGTGCCCACTGATTACCAAATGGCGGATCAATTGTGCTCTACGATTGATCATGCTGACTTTGGTAC
CGAAAGCAATCGCGTTAGAGATCTCTGCCGTCAACGCAGAGAGGCACTATCAACTATCGGTAAAAAAGCG
GTTAAAACCAACGGCAAGCCGTCGGGTCGCGTTCGACCACAGCAATCAGTGGTTCACAACGACGCAATGA
TCGAAAATGCCGGTGATACTAACCAATCATCGTCCACTTCATTAAATAATGAACTTTCCGAAATCTGCTC
CATAGCAGACGACATGCCGGAGCGTTTTGGTTCACAAGCCAAAACCGTCGAAAACCTGTACTTCCAGTCC
TCAGGTAGCGGAAGCGGCGGTTCTAAAGGTGAAGAACTGTTCACCGGTGTTGTTCCGATCCTGGTTGAAC
TGGATGGTGATGTTAACGGCCACAAATTCTCTGTTCGTGGTGAAGGTGAAGGTGATGCAACCAACGGTAA
ACTGACCCTGAAATTCATCTGCACTACCGGTAAACTGCCGGTTCCATGGCCGACTCTGGTGACTACCCTG
ACCTATGGTGTTCAGTGTTTTTCTCGTTACCCGGATCACATGAAGCAGCATGATTTCTTCAAATCTGCAA
TGCCGGAAGGTTATGTACAGGAGCGCACCATTTCTTTCAAAGACGATGGCACCTACAAAACCCGTGCAGA
GGTTAAATTTGAAGGTGATACTCTGGTGAACCGTATTGAACTGAAAGGCATTGATTTCAAAGAGGACGGC
AACATCCTGGGCCACAAACTGGAATATAACTTCAACTCCCATAACGTTTACATCACCGCAGACAAACAGA
AGAACGGTATCAAAGCTAACTTCAAAATTCGCCATAACGTTGAAGACGGTAGCGTACAGCTGGCGGACCA
CTACCAGCAGAACACTCCGATCGGTGATGGTCCGGTTCTGCTGCCGGATAACCACTACCTGTCCACCCAG
TCTAAACTGTCCAAAGACCCGAACGAAAAGCGCGACCACATGGTGCTGCTGGAGTTCGTTACTGCAGCAG
GTATCACGCACGGCATGGATGAGCTCTACAAATGGAGTCATCCACAGTTTGAAAAGTAAAGCGGTTAAGA
TCCGGCTGCTAACAAAGCCCGAAAGGAAGCTGAGTTGGCTGCTGCCACCGCTGAGCAATAACTAGCATAA
CCCCTTGGGGCCTCTAAACGGGTCTTGAGGGGTTTTTTGCTGAAAGGAGGAACTATATCCGGATATCCAC
AGGACGGGTGTGGTCGCCATGATCGCGTAGTCGATAGTGGCTCCAAGTAGCGAAGCGAGCAGGACTGGGC
GGCGGCCAAAGCGGTCGGACAGTGCTCCGAGAACGGGTGCGCATAGAAATTGCATCAACGCATATAGCGC
TAGCAGCACGCCATAGTGACTGGCGATGCTGTCGGAATGGACGATATCCCGCAAGAGGCCCGGCAGTACC
GGCATAACCAAGCCTATGCCTACAGCATCCAGGGTGACGGTGCCGAGGATGACGATGAGCGCATTGTTAG
ATTTCATACACGGTGCCTGACTGCGTTAGCAATTTAACTGTGATAAACTACCGCATTAAAGCTTATCGAT
GATAAGCTGTCAAACATGAGAA
