Features (pLannotate 1.2.2; 15 found; start..end, strand, type, name):
    528..1116    +  rep_origin     ori: high-copy-number ColE1/pMB1/pBR322/pUC origin of replication
   1302..1441    -  misc_feature   bom: basis of mobility region from pBR322
   1543..1734    -  CDS            rop: Rop protein, which maintains plasmids at low copy number; rop
   1751..2131    +  CDS            YPB1_ECOLX: Protein predicted: Swiss-Prot protein existence level 4. From Escherichia coli.
   2373..3273    -  CDS            TcR (fragment): tetracycline efflux protein; tet; confers resistance to tetracycline
   3295..3313    +  promoter       T7 promoter: promoter for bacteriophage T7 RNA polymerase
   3345..3367    +  RBS            RBS: efficient ribosome binding site from bacteriophage T7 gene 10 (Olins and Rangwala, 1989)
   3398..3826    +  CDS            csoS2 (fragment): CSOS2_HALNC - Experimental evidence at protein level: Swiss-Prot protein existence level 1. Unlike beta-carboxysomes, alpha-carboxysomes (Cb) can form without cargo protein. CsoS2 is essential for Cb formation and is also capable of targeting foreign proteins to the Cb. The Cb shell assembles with the aid of CsoS2; CsoS1A, CsoS1B and CsoS1C form the majority of the shell while CsoS4A and CsoS4B form vertices. CsoS1D forms pseudohexamers that probably control metabolite flux into and out of the shell. From Halothiobacillus neapolitanus (strain ATCC 23641 / c2) (Thiobacillus neapolitanus).
   3860..4570    +  CDS            Superfolder GFP: Superfolder GFP is a basic (constitutively fluorescent) green fluorescent protein published in 2005, derived from Aequorea victoria. It is reported to be a very rapidly-maturing weak dimer.
   4613..4662    +  CDS            SET1 (fragment): solubility-enhancement tag derived from T7 phage gene 10B
   4670..4717    +  terminator     T7 terminator: transcription terminator for bacteriophage T7 RNA polymerase
   4743..5035    -  CDS            TcR (fragment): tetracycline efflux protein; tet; confers resistance to tetracycline
   5083..5111    -  promoter       tet promoter: E. coli promoter for tetracycline efflux protein gene
   5224..5328    +  promoter       AmpR promoter: bla
   5329..354     +  CDS            bla (across the origin): BLAT_ECOLX - Experimental evidence at protein level: Swiss-Prot protein existence level 1. TEM-type are the most prevalent beta-lactamases in enterobacteria; they hydrolyze the beta-lactam bond in susceptible beta-lactam antibiotics, thus conferring resistance to penicillins and cephalosporins. TEM-3 and TEM-4 are capable of hydrolyzing cefotaxime and ceftazidime. TEM-5 is capable of hydrolyzing ceftazidime. TEM-6 is capable of hydrolyzing ceftazidime and aztreonam. TEM-8/CAZ-2, TEM- 16/CAZ-7 and TEM-24/CAZ-6 are markedly active against ceftazidime. IRT- 4 shows resistance to beta-lactamase in
>Addgene plasmid #140853 | pBz173_CsoS2_N2_GFP | addgene full sequence | sequence record 297998 | Addgene NGS Result
GAAGCCATACCAAACGACGAGCGTGACACCACGATGCCTGCAGCAATGGCAACAACGTTGCGCAAACTAT
TAACTGGCGAACTACTTACTCTAGCTTCCCGGCAACAATTAATAGACTGGATGGAGGCGGATAAAGTTGC
AGGACCACTTCTGCGCTCGGCCCTTCCGGCTGGCTGGTTTATTGCTGATAAATCTGGAGCCGGTGAGCGT
GGCTCTCGCGGTATCATTGCAGCACTGGGGCCAGATGGTAAGCCCTCCCGTATCGTAGTTATCTACACGA
CGGGGAGTCAGGCAACTATGGATGAACGAAATAGACAGATCGCTGAGATAGGTGCCTCACTGATTAAGCA
TTGGTAACTGTCAGACCAAGTTTACTCATATATACTTTAGATTGATTTAAAACTTCATTTTTAATTTAAA
AGGATCTAGGTGAAGATCCTTTTTGATAATCTCATGACCAAAATCCCTTAACGTGAGTTTTCGTTCCACT
GAGCGTCAGACCCCGTAGAAAAGATCAAAGGATCTTCTTGAGATCCTTTTTTTCTGCGCGTAATCTGCTG
CTTGCAAACAAAAAAACCACCGCTACCAGCGGTGGTTTGTTTGCCGGATCAAGAGCTACCAACTCTTTTT
CCGAAGGTAACTGGCTTCAGCAGAGCGCAGATACCAAATACTGTCCTTCTAGTGTAGCCGTAGTTAGGCC
ACCACTTCAAGAACTCTGTAGCACCGCCTACATACCTCGCTCTGCTAATCCTGTTACCAGTGGCTGCTGC
CAGTGGCGATAAGTCGTGTCTTACCGGGTTGGACTCAAGACGATAGTTACCGGATAAGGCGCAGCGGTCG
GGCTGAACGGGGGGTTCGTGCACACAGCCCAGCTTGGAGCGAACGACCTACACCGAACTGAGATACCTAC
AGCGTGAGCTATGAGAAAGCGCCACGCTTCCCGAAGGGAGAAAGGCGGACAGGTATCCGGTAAGCGGCAG
GGTCGGAACAGGAGAGCGCACGAGGGAGCTTCCAGGGGGAAACGCCTGGTATCTTTATAGTCCTGTCGGG
TTTCGCCACCTCTGACTTGAGCGTCGATTTTTGTGATGCTCGTCAGGGGGGCGGAGCCTATGGAAAAACG
CCAGCAACGCGGCCTTTTTACGGTTCCTGGCCTTTTGCTGGCCTTTTGCTCACATGTTCTTTCCTGCGTT
ATCCCCTGATTCTGTGGATAACCGTATTACCGCCTTTGAGTGAGCTGATACCGCTCGCCGCAGCCGAACG
ACCGAGCGCAGCGAGTCAGTGAGCGAGGAAGCGGAAGAGCGCCTGATGCGGTATTTTCTCCTTACGCATC
TGTGCGGTATTTCACACCGCAATGGTGCACTCTCAGTACAATCTGCTCTGATGCCGCATAGTTAAGCCAG
TATACACTCCGCTATCGCTACGTGACTGGGTCATGGCTGCGCCCCGACACCCGCCAACACCCGCTGACGC
GCCCTGACGGGCTTGTCTGCTCCCGGCATCCGCTTACAGACAAGCTGTGACCGCCTCCGGGAGCTGCATG
TGTCAGAGGTTTTCACCGTCATCACCGAAACGCGCGAGGCAGCTGCGGTAAAGCTCATCAGCGTGGTCGT
GAAGCGATTCACAGATGTCTGCCTGTTCATCCGCGTCCAGCTCGTTGAGTTTCTCCAGAAGCGTTAATGT
CTGGCTTCTGATAAAGCGGGCCATGTTAAGGGCGGTTTTTTCCTGTTTGGTCACTGATGCCTCCGTGTAA
GGGGGATTTCTGTTCATGGGGGTAATGATACCGATGAAACGAGAGAGGATGCTCACGATACGGGTTACTG
ATGATGAACATGCCCGGTTACTGGAACGTTGTGAGGGTAAACAACTGGCGGTATGGATGCGGCGGGACCA
GAGAAAAATCACTCAGGGTCAATGCCAGCGCTTCGTTAATACAGATGTAGGTGTTCCACAGGGTAGCCAG
CAGCATCCTGCGATGCAGATCCGGAACATAATGGTGCAGGGCGCTGACTTCCGCGTTTCCAGACTTTACG
AAACACGGAAACCGAAGACCATTCATGTTGTTGCTCAGGTCGCAGACGTTTTGCAGCAGCAGTCGCTTCA
CGTTCGCTCGCGTATCGGTGATTCATTCTGCTAACCAGTAAGGCAACCCCGCCAGCCTAGCCGGGTCCTC
AACGACAGGAGCACGATCATGCGCACCCGTGGCCAGGACCCAACGCTGCCCGAGATGCGCCGCGTGCGGC
TGCTGGAGATGGCGGACGCGATGGATATGTTCTGCCAAGGGTTGGTTTGCGCATTCACAGTTCTCCGCAA
GAATTGATTGGCTCCAATTCTTGGAGTGGTGAATCCGTTAGCGAGGTGCCGCCGGCTTCCATTCAGGTCG
AGGTGGCCCGGCTCCATGCACCGCGACGCAACGCGGGGAGGCAGACAAGGTATAGGGCGGCGCCTACAAT
CCATGCCAACCCGTTCCATGTGCTCGCCGAGGCGGCATAAATCGCCGTGACGATCAGCGGTCCAATGATC
GAAGTTAGGCTGGTAAGAGCCGCGAGCGATCCTTGAAGCTGTCCCTGATGGTCGTCATCTACCTGCCTGG
ACAGCATGGCCTGCAACGCGGGCATCCCGATGCCGCCGGAAGCGAGAAGAATCATAATGGGGAAGGCCAT
CCAGCCTCGCGTCGCGAACGCCAGCAAGACGTAGCCCAGCGCGTCGGCCGCCATGCCGGCGATAATGGCC
TGCTTCTCGCCGAAACGTTTGGTGGCGGGACCAGTGACGAAGGCTTGAGCGAGGGCGTGCAAGATTCCGA
ATACCGCAAGCGACAGGCCGATCATCGTCGCGCTCCAGCGAAAGCGGTCCTCGCCGAAAATGACCCAGAG
CGCTGCCGGCACCTGTCCTACGAGTTGCATGATAAAGAAGACAGTCATAAGTGCGGCGACGATAGTCATG
CCCCGCGCCCACCGGAAGGAGCTGACTGGGTTGAAGGCTCTCAAGGGCATCGGTCGACGCTCTCCCTTAT
GCGACTCCTGCATTAGGAAGCAGCCCAGTAGTAGGTTGAGGCCGTTGAGCACCGCCGCCGCAAGGAATGG
TGCATGCAAGGAGATGGCGCCCAACAGTCCCCCGGCCACGGGGCCTGCCACCATACCCACGCCGAAACAA
GCGCTCATGAGCCCGAAGTGGCGAGCCCGATCTTCCCCATCGGTGATGTCGGCGATATAGGCGCCAGCAA
CCGCACCTGTGGCGCCGGTGATGCCGGCCACGATGCGTCCGGCGTAGAGGATCGAGATCTCGATCCCGCG
AAATTAATACGACTCACTATAGGGACACCACAACGGTTTCCCTCTAGAAATAATTTTGTTTAACTTTAAG
AAGGAGATATACCATGTCCCACCATCATCATCATCATGCAGCTGTTTCTAATAAAACGGCTAGCGTAAAC
CGTAGCACTAAACAGGCGGCATCTTCGATCAATACAAATCAGGTGCGCTCTTCTGTAAATGAAGTGCCCA
CTGATTACCAAATGGCGGATCAATTGTGCTCTACGATTGATCATGCTGACTTTGGTACCGAAAGCAATCG
CGTTAGAGATCTCTGCCGTCAACGCAGAGAGGCACTATCAACTATCGGTAAAAAAGCGGTTAAAACCAAC
GGCAAGCCGTCGGGTCGCGTTCGACCACAGCAATCAGTGGTTCACAACGACGCAATGATCGAAAATGCCG
GTGATACTAACCAATCATCGTCCACTTCATTAAATAATGAACTTTCCGAAATCTGCTCCATAGCAGACGA
CATGCCGGAGCGTTTTGGTTCACAAGCCAAAACCGTCGAAAACCTGTACTTCCAGTCCTCAGGTAGCGGA
AGCGGCGGTTCTAAAGGTGAAGAACTGTTCACCGGTGTTGTTCCGATCCTGGTTGAACTGGATGGTGATG
TTAACGGCCACAAATTCTCTGTTCGTGGTGAAGGTGAAGGTGATGCAACCAACGGTAAACTGACCCTGAA
ATTCATCTGCACTACCGGTAAACTGCCGGTTCCATGGCCGACTCTGGTGACTACCCTGACCTATGGTGTT
CAGTGTTTTTCTCGTTACCCGGATCACATGAAGCAGCATGATTTCTTCAAATCTGCAATGCCGGAAGGTT
ATGTACAGGAGCGCACCATTTCTTTCAAAGACGATGGCACCTACAAAACCCGTGCAGAGGTTAAATTTGA
AGGTGATACTCTGGTGAACCGTATTGAACTGAAAGGCATTGATTTCAAAGAGGACGGCAACATCCTGGGC
CACAAACTGGAATATAACTTCAACTCCCATAACGTTTACATCACCGCAGACAAACAGAAGAACGGTATCA
AAGCTAACTTCAAAATTCGCCATAACGTTGAAGACGGTAGCGTACAGCTGGCGGACCACTACCAGCAGAA
CACTCCGATCGGTGATGGTCCGGTTCTGCTGCCGGATAACCACTACCTGTCCACCCAGTCTAAACTGTCC
AAAGACCCGAACGAAAAGCGCGACCACATGGTGCTGCTGGAGTTCGTTACTGCAGCAGGTATCACGCACG
GCATGGATGAGCTCTACAAATGGAGTCATCCACAGTTTGAAAAGTAAAGCGGTTAAGATCCGGCTGCTAA
CAAAGCCCGAAAGGAAGCTGAGTTGGCTGCTGCCACCGCTGAGCAATAACTAGCATAACCCCTTGGGGCC
TCTAAACGGGTCTTGAGGGGTTTTTTGCTGAAAGGAGGAACTATATCCGGATATCCACAGGACGGGTGTG
GTCGCCATGATCGCGTAGTCGATAGTGGCTCCAAGTAGCGAAGCGAGCAGGACTGGGCGGCGGCCAAAGC
GGTCGGACAGTGCTCCGAGAACGGGTGCGCATAGAAATTGCATCAACGCATATAGCGCTAGCAGCACGCC
ATAGTGACTGGCGATGCTGTCGGAATGGACGATATCCCGCAAGAGGCCCGGCAGTACCGGCATAACCAAG
CCTATGCCTACAGCATCCAGGGTGACGGTGCCGAGGATGACGATGAGCGCATTGTTAGATTTCATACACG
GTGCCTGACTGCGTTAGCAATTTAACTGTGATAAACTACCGCATTAAAGCTTATCGATGATAAGCTGTCA
AACATGAGAATTCTTGAAGACGAAAGGGCCTCGTGATACGCCTATTTTTATAGGTTAATGTCATGATAAT
AATGGTTTCTTAGACGTCAGGTGGCACTTTTCGGGGAAATGTGCGCGGAACCCCTATTTGTTTATTTTTC
TAAATACATTCAAATATGTATCCGCTCATGAGACAATAACCCTGATAAATGCTTCAATAATATTGAAAAA
GGAAGAGTATGAGTATTCAACATTTCCGTGTCGCCCTTATTCCCTTTTTTGCGGCATTTTGCCTTCCTGT
TTTTGCTCACCCAGAAACGCTGGTGAAAGTAAAAGATGCTGAAGATCAGTTGGGTGCACGAGTGGGTTAC
ATCGAACTGGATCTCAACAGCGGTAAGATCCTTGAGAGTTTTCGCCCCGAAGAACGTTTTCCAATGATGA
GCACTTTTAAAGTTCTGCTATGTGGCGCGGTATTATCCCGTGTTGACGCCGGGCAAGAGCAACTCGGTCG
CCGCATACACTATTCTCAGAATGACTTGGTTGAGTACTCACCAGTCACAGAAAAGCATCTTACGGATGGC
ATGACAGTAAGAGAATTATGCAGTGCTGCCATAACCATGAGTGATAACACTGCGGCCAACTTACTTCTGA
CAACGATCGGAGGACCGAAGGAGCTAACCGCTTTTTTGCACAACATGGGGGATCATGTAACTCGCCTTGA
TCGTTGGGAACCGGAGCTGAAT
